Addgene plasmid #41897: pAG306-GPD-VPH2 chr I
Purpose: Yeast expression of VPH2.
Depositing lab: Dan Gottschling. Depositing organization: Fred Hutchinson Cancer Center. Publication: An early age increase in vacuolar pH limits mitochondrial function and lifespan in yeast. Hughes AL, Gottschling DE. Nature. 2012 Dec 13;492(7428):261-5. doi: 10.1038/nature11654. Epub 2012 Nov 21. PubMed 23172144.
Backbone
  Vector backbone: pAG306-GPD-ccdB chr I
  Backbone manufacturer: Dan Gottschling (Addgene plasmid# 41894)
  Backbone size w/o insert (bp): 7882
  Total vector size (bp): 6878
  Modifications to backbone: Inserted VPH2 using LR clonase
  Vector type: Yeast Expression
  Selectable markers: URA3
Growth in bacteria
  Bacterial resistance: Ampicillin, 100 μg/mL
  Growth temperature: 37°C
  Growth strain: DH5alpha
  Copy number: Unknown
Gene/Insert
  Gene/Insert name: VPH2 (alt name: Vph2p)
  Species: S. cerevisiae (budding yeast)
  Entrez Gene: VPH2 (a.k.a. YKL119C, CLS10, VMA12)
  Promoter: GPD
  Cloning method: Gateway Cloning
  Sequencing primers: 5′ pBluescriptSK_primer; 3′ pBluescriptKS_primer
Resource information
  A portion of this plasmid was derived from a plasmid made by: VPH2 from donor Gateway plasmid pDONR221-VPH2 Harvard Institute of Proteomics (HIP) accession ScCD00012560
Terms and licenses: Academic/Nonprofit Terms; Industry Terms: Not Available to Industry
How to cite: pAG306-GPD-VPH2 chr I was a gift from Dan Gottschling (Addgene plasmid # 41897 ; http://n2t.net/addgene:41897 ; RRID:Addgene_41897)
