[The description below was written by a language model from this plasmid's Addgene catalogue record and pLannotate feature annotations shown in this document.]
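Description:
pAG306-GPD-VPH2 chr I is a yeast expression plasmid built on the Gateway-compatible backbone pAG306-GPD-ccdB chr I, carrying the Saccharomyces cerevisiae gene VPH2 (also called VMA12 or CLS10), which encodes a protein required for assembly of the vacuolar ATPase. In E. coli it is propagated through a high-copy ColE1/pUC-type origin and selected with ampicillin via the β-lactamase gene. An f1 origin and remnants of the pBluescript lacZα/lac promoter region, with flanking T7 and T3 promoters, are also present. In yeast, selection relies on the URA3 marker with its own promoter, which complements uracil auxotrophy and can be counterselected with 5-FOA. The feature table shows no yeast replication origin (neither 2μ nor CEN/ARS), which is consistent with an integrating vector. The "chr I" in the name suggests targeting to a chromosome I locus, but no homology region is annotated and the record does not describe the integration site. Roughly the last kilobase of the sequence, downstream of the AmpR promoter, is unannotated.

The expression cassette places the VPH2 coding sequence under the strong constitutive GPD (TDH3/GAP) promoter, followed by the CYC1 transcription terminator. The open reading frame is flanked by attB1 and attB2 sites, left by the LR clonase reaction that transferred VPH2 from a pDONR221 entry clone and replaced the ccdB counterselection cassette of the destination vector. This replacement accounts for the final plasmid being smaller than the empty backbone. No epitope tag or reporter is annotated on the insert. The stated purpose is yeast expression of VPH2, and the associated work concerned vacuolar pH, mitochondrial function and lifespan in yeast.
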