Features (pLannotate 1.2.2; 23 found; start..end, strand, type, name):
    137..184     +  misc_feature   bom (fragment): basis of mobility region from pBR322
    195..410     +  promoter       URA3 promoter: S. cerevisiae URA3
    411..1214    +  CDS            URA3: orotidine-5'-phosphate decarboxylase, required for uracil biosynthesis; S. cerevisiae URA3; yeast auxotrophic marker, counterselectable with 5-fluoroorotic acid (5-FOA)
   1293..1342    +  misc_feature   bom (fragment): basis of mobility region from pBR322
   1343..1798    -  rep_origin     f1 ori (sequence partly withheld): f1 bacteriophage origin of replication; arrow indicates direction of (+) strand synthesis
   1806..1963    -  CDS            lacZα (fragment): LacZα fragment of β-galactosidase; lacZ fragment
   1966..1984    +  promoter       T7 promoter: promoter for bacteriophage T7 RNA polymerase
   2009..2653    +  promoter       GAP promoter: S. cerevisiae TDH3; promoter for glyceraldehyde-3-phosphate dehydrogenase
   2659..2679    +  misc_feature   MCS (fragment): pBluescript multiple cloning site
   2683..2707    +  protein_bind   attB1: mutant version of attB; recombination site for the Gateway® BP reaction BP Clonase™
   2713..3357    +  CDS            VPH2: VPH2_YEAST - Also known as CLS10, VMA12. Experimental evidence at protein level: Swiss-Prot protein existence level 1. Required for vacuolar ATPase assembly. From Saccharomyces cerevisiae (strain ATCC 204508 / S288c) (Baker's yeast).
   3362..3386    -  protein_bind   attB2: mutant version of attB; recombination site for the Gateway® BP reaction BP Clonase™
   3390..3437    +  misc_feature   MCS (fragment): pBluescript multiple cloning site
   3438..3685    +  terminator     CYC1 terminator: S. cerevisiae CYC1; transcription terminator for CYC1
   3708..3726    -  promoter       T3 promoter: promoter for bacteriophage T3 RNA polymerase
   3771..3787    -  protein_bind   lac operator: The lac repressor binds to the lac operator to inhibit transcription in E. coli. This inhibition can be relieved by adding lactose or isopropyl-β-D-thiogalactopyranoside (IPTG). lac repressor encoded by lacI
   3795..3825    -  promoter       lac promoter: promoter for the E. coli lac operon
   3840..3861    -  protein_bind   CAP binding site: CAP binding activates transcription in the presence of cAMP. E. coli catabolite activator protein
   3874..3966    -  CDS            lacI (fragment): lac repressor; lacI; The lac repressor binds to the lac operator to inhibit transcription in E. coli. This inhibition can be relieved by adding lactose or isopropyl-β-D-thiogalactopyranoside (IPTG).
   4149..4737    -  rep_origin     ori: high-copy-number ColE1/pMB1/pBR322/pUC origin of replication
   4908..5768    -  CDS            AmpR: β-lactamase; bla; confers resistance to ampicillin, carbenicillin, and related antibiotics
   5769..5873    -  promoter       AmpR promoter: bla
   6878..35      +  CDS            rop (fragment) (across the origin): Rop protein, which maintains plasmids at low copy number; rop
>Addgene plasmid #41897 | pAG306-GPD-VPH2 chr I | depositor full sequence | sequence record 56699 | pAG306-GPD-VPH2 chr I sequence 6878 bps
TCGCGCGTTTCGGTGATGACGGTGAAAACCTCTGACACATGCAGCTCCCGGAGACGGTCACAGCTTGTCT
GTAAGCGGATGCCGGGAGCAGACAAGCCCGTCAGGGCGCGTCAGCGGGTGTTGGCGGGTGTCGGGGCTGG
CTTAACTATGCGGCATCAGAGCAGATTGTACTGAGAGTGCACCACGCTTTTCAATTCAATTCATCATTTT
TTTTTTATTCTTTTTTTTGATTTCGGTTTCTTTGAAATTTTTTTGATTCGGTAATCTCCGAACAGAAGGA
AGAACGAAGGAAGGAGCACAGACTTAGATTGGTATATATACGCATATGTAGTGTTGAAGAAACATGAAAT
TGCCCAGTATTCTTAACCCAACTGCACAGAACAAAAACCTGCAGGAAACGAAGATAAATCATGTCGAAAG
CTACATATAAGGAACGTGCTGCTACTCATCCTAGTCCTGTTGCTGCCAAGCTATTTAATATCATGCACGA
AAAGCAAACAAACTTGTGTGCTTCATTGGATGTTCGTACCACCAAGGAATTACTGGAGTTAGTTGAAGCA
TTAGGTCCCAAAATTTGTTTACTAAAAACACATGTGGATATCTTGACTGATTTTTCCATGGAGGGCACAG
TTAAGCCGCTAAAGGCATTATCCGCCAAGTACAATTTTTTACTCTTCGAAGACAGAAAATTTGCTGACAT
TGGTAATACAGTCAAATTGCAGTACTCTGCGGGTGTATACAGAATAGCAGAATGGGCAGACATTACGAAT
GCACACGGTGTGGTGGGCCCAGGTATTGTTAGCGGTTTGAAGCAGGCGGCAGAAGAAGTAACAAAGGAAC
CTAGAGGCCTTTTGATGTTAGCAGAATTGTCATGCAAGGGCTCCCTATCTACTGGAGAATATACTAAGGG
TACTGTTGACATTGCGAAGAGCGACAAAGATTTTGTTATCGGCTTTATTGCTCAAAGAGACATGGGTGGA
AGAGATGAAGGTTACGATTGGTTGATTATGACACCCGGTGTGGGTTTAGATGACAAGGGAGACGCATTGG
GTCAACAGTATAGAACCGTGGATGATGTGGTCTCTACAGGATCTGACATTATTATTGTTGGAAGAGGACT
ATTTGCAAAGGGAAGGGATGCTAAGGTAGAGGGTGAACGTTACAGAAAAGCAGGCTGGGAAGCATATTTG
AGAAGATGCGGCCAGCAAAACTAAAAAACTGTATTATAAGTAAATGCATGTATACTAAACTCACAAATTA
GAGCTTCAATTTAATTATATCAGTTATTACCCTGCGGTGTGAAATACCGCACAGATGCGTAAGGAGAAAA
TACCGCATCAGGAAATTGTAAACGTTAATATTTTGTTAAAATTCGCGTTAAATTTTTGTTAAATCAGCTC
ATTTTTTAACCAATAGGCCGAAATCGGCAAAATCCCTTATAAATCAAAAGAATAGACCGAGATAGGGT
[37 nt withheld, positions 1469-1505]
AAAGAACGTGGACTCCAACGTCAAAGG
[49 nt withheld, positions 1533-1581]
T
[91 nt withheld, positions 1583-1673]
G
[124 nt withheld, positions 1675-1798]
CGCGCCATTCGCCATTCAGGCTGCGCAACTGTTGGGAAGGGCGATCGGTGCGGGCCTCTTCGCTATTACG
CCAGCTGGCGAAGGGGGGATGTGCTGCAAGGCGATTAAGTTGGGTAACGCCAGGGTTTTCCCAGTCACGA
CGTTGTAAAACGACGGCCAGTGAATTGTAATACGACTCACTATAGGGCGAATTGGAGCTCTTCGAGTTTA
TCATTATCAATACTCGCCATTTCAAAGAATACGTAAATAATTAATAGTAGTGATTTTCCTAACTTTATTT
AGTCAAAAAATTAGCCTTTTAATTCTGCTGTAACCCGTACATGCCCAAAATAGGGGGCGGGTTACACAGA
ATATATAACACCGAAGGTGCCTGGGTGAACAGGTTTATTCCTGGCATCCACTAAATATAATGGAGCCCGC
TTTTTAAGCTGGCATCCAGAAAAAAAAAGAATCCCAGCACCAAAATATTGTTTTCTTCACCAACCATCAG
TTCATAGGTCCATTCTCTTAGCGCAACTACAGAGAACAGGGGCACAAACAGGCAAAAAACGGGCACAACC
TCAATGGAGTGATGCAACCTGCCTGGAGTAAATGATGACACAAGGCAATTGACCCACGCATGTATCTATC
TCATTTTCTTACACCTTCTATTACCTTCTGCTCTCTCTGATTTGGAAAAAGCTGAAAAAAAAGGTTGAAA
CCAGTTCCCTGAAATTATTCCCCTACTTGACTAATAAGTATATAAAGACGGTAGGTATTGATTGTAATTC
TGTAAATCTATTTCTTAAACTTCTTAAATTCTACTTTTATAGTTAGTCTTTTTTTTAGTTTTAAAACACC
AGAACTTAGTTTCGACGGATTCTAGAACTAGTGGATCCCCCATCACAAGTTTGTACAAAAAAGCAGGCTC
CACCATGTTCGAAATTAAACTGAATGATAGAATAACTGAATTTCTGCGAAAGTTCAAGAATAGCGCGAAA
TCAAACGAAGGAATTGATGAGGACATTGATTTGTTCCTGAAGCGACACGCAATACCTATGCAGTCACTTC
TTTTTTATGTGAAAGAGTATAGAAAAGACAGTGATCTCCAATGCTCTATCAAAGAACTTTTGAAACCTTT
GGAGTTCGAATTCAAGCCCAAGGCCGTCAGAGGTTTACACTATTCAGAGGATTTCAAGAAAAAATTAGAG
TTTTTGAAATATCAGGAACAAGAACTTGAATATCAAAGTATGGTCAAGAGAAGCAAGTCTGTCTTTTCAC
TTCAAGAAGACGATGAACTCACGCCTTCACAAATTAATAAACAGATTAAGGAACAAGTTACCACTGTTTT
CAACGTTCTTGTAAGTGTCATATCGGTTGTTGTGGCCATTTGGTACTGGACCGGATCTTCAACAAACTTT
CCGGTCCATGTTCGTCTTTTGTTGTGCTTGTTCTTTGGAATATTGGTCTTAGTAGCAGATGTGGTTGTGT
ATAACAGCTATCTGAAAAAACTCGAAGAAGCAAAAGTAAAAGAAAAAACAAAGGTTGAGAAAAAGAAAGT
TCTAAGCAAGATTACACTGTAGGACCCAGCTTTCTTGTACAAAGTGGTGATGGGCTGCAGGAATTCGATA
TCAAGCTTATCGATACCGTCGACCTCGAGTCATGTAATTAGTTATGTCACGCTTACATTCACGCCCTCCC
CCCACATCCGCTCTAACCGAAAAGGAAGGAGTTAGACAACCTGAAGTCTAGGTCCCTATTTATTTTTTTA
TAGTTATGTTAGTATTAAGAACGTTATTTATATTTCAAATTTTTCTTTTTTTTCTGTACAGACGCGTGTA
CGCATGTAACATTATACTGAAAACCTTGCTTGAGAAGGTTTTGGGACGCTCGAAGGCTTTAATTTGCGGC
CGGTACCCAGCTTTTGTTCCCTTTAGTGAGGGTTAATTCCGAGCTTGGCGTAATCATGGTCATAGCTGTT
TCCTGTGTGAAATTGTTATCCGCTCACAATTCCACACAACATAGGAGCCGGAAGCATAAAGTGTAAAGCC
TGGGGTGCCTAATGAGTGAGGTAACTCACATTAATTGCGTTGCGCTCACTGCCCGCTTTCCAGTCGGGAA
ACCTGTCGTGCCAGCTGCATTAATGAATCGGCCAACGCGCGGGGAGAGGCGGTTTGCGTATTGGGCGCTC
TTCCGCTTCCTCGCTCACTGACTCGCTGCGCTCGGTCGTTCGGCTGCGGCGAGCGGTATCAGCTCACTCA
AAGGCGGTAATACGGTTATCCACAGAATCAGGGGATAACGCAGGAAAGAACATGTGAGCAAAAGGCCAGC
AAAAGGCCAGGAACCGTAAAAAGGCCGCGTTGCTGGCGTTTTTCCATAGGCTCGGCCCCCCTGACGAGCA
TCACAAAAATCGACGCTCAAGTCAGAGGTGGCGAAACCCGACAGGACTATAAAGATACCAGGCGTTCCCC
CCTGGAAGCTCCCTCGTGCGCTCTCCTGTTCCGACCCTGCCGCTTACCGGATACCTGTCCGCCTTTCTCC
CTTCGGGAAGCGTGGCGCTTTCTCAATGCTCACGCTGTAGGTATCTCAGTTCGGTGTAGGTCGTTCGCTC
CAAGCTGGGCTGTGTGCACGAACCCCCCGTTCAGCCCGACCGCTGCGCCTTATCCGGTAACTATCGTCTT
GAGTCCAACCCGGTAAGACACGACTTATCGCCACTGGCAGCAGCCACTGGTAACAGGATTAGCAGAGCGA
GGTATGTAGGCGGTGCTACAGAGTTCTTGAAGTGGTGGCCTAACTACGGCTACACTAGAAGGACAGTATT
TGGTATCTGCGCTCTGCTGAAGCCAGTTACCTTCGGAAAAAGAGTTGGTAGCTCTTGATCCGGCAAACAA
ACCACCGCTGGTAGCGGTGGTTTTTTTGTTTGCAAGCAGCAGATTACGCGCAGAAAAAAAGGATCTCAAG
AAGATCCTTTGATCTTTTCTACGGGGTCTGACGCTCAGTGGAACGAAAACTCACGTTAAGGGATTTTGGT
CATGAGATTATCAAAAAGGATCTTCACCTAGATCCTTTTAAATTAAAAATGAAGTTTTAAATCAATCTAA
AGTATATATGAGTAAACTTGGTCTGACAGTTACCAATGCTTAATCAGTGAGGCACCTATCTCAGCGATCT
GTCTATTTCGTTCATCCATAGTTGCCTGACTGCCCGTCGTGTAGATAACTACGATACGGGAGGGCTTACC
ATCTGGCCCCAGTGCTGCAATGATACCGCGAGACCCACGCTCACCGGCTCCAGATTTATCAGCAATAAAC
CAGCCAGCCGGAAGGGCCGAGCGCAGAAGTGGTCCTGCAACTTTATCCGCCTCCATCCAGTCTATTAATT
GTTGCCGGGAAGCTAGAGTAAGTAGTTCGCCAGTTAATAGTTTGCGCAACGTTGTTGCCATTGCTACAGG
CATCGTGGTGTCACGCTCGTCGTTTGGTATGGCTTCATTCAGCTCCGGTTCCCAACGATCAAGGCGAGTT
ACATGATCCCCCATGTTGTGAAAAAAAGCGGTTAGCTCCTTCGGTCCTCCGATCGTTGTCAGAAGTAAGT
TGGCCGCAGTGTTATCACTCATGGTTATGGCAGCACTGCATAATTCTCTTACTGTCATGCCATCCGTAAG
ATGCTTTTCTGTGACTGGTGAGTACTCAACCAAGTCATTCTGAGAATAGTGTATGCGGCGACCGAGTTGC
TCTTGCCCGGCGTCAATACGGGATAATACCGCGCCACATAGCAGAACTTTAAAAGTGCTCATCATTGGAA
AACGTTCTTCGGGGCGAAAACTCTCAAGGATCTTACCGCTGTTGAGATCCAGTTCGATGTAACCCACTCG
TGCACCCAACTGATCTTCAGCATCTTTTACTTTCACCAGCGTTTCTGGGTGAGCAAAAACAGGAAGGCAA
AATGCCGCAAAAAAGGGAATAAGGGCGACACGGAAATGTTGAATACTCATACTCTTCCTTTTTCAATATT
ATTGAAGCATTTATCAGGGTTATTGTCTCATGAGCGGATACATATTTGAATGTATTTAGAAAAATAAACA
AATAGGGGTTCCGCGCACATTTCCCCGAAAAGTGCCACCTGGGGGGTGCTAATTATGGCATTGATTGGGG
CGGTAAAACATTCAAAGTCAATGAAAAGGATGCTAAATTGAATGATACTGAAGACATTTCATTCGCTTCT
CAGATCAAAAACTTAAATCTGTCTATATGAGCTGTCCCAAAGCCACTTCTTACCTTTCAAGAAAACATGG
ACCTTGCTTTGCCACAAAATAATTGCCTGTAAGATAGTTTTTTATTTGCACATTGTTATTACTAACCTAT
GCTTTGCTACGGACGACTGCTTGGTAAAAATGCAAAAGTATTAGGATGTCTCACAAGAAACTGCTCGTGG
TGAAAATTTTCAGCCGCGACCATCCTCCCACGCCAACAAGCCCTCTTTTGCCCATCCTTCTGGAATTCGC
GGTGAAAATCAATTTGATATATAAAATTCCCTCATAATATCTAGGAACGGGATCACATATCTCAATGAGC
TAAAGCGGCCGCTTCTTCGAATGGGACCAGCTAAAGTGATCAAACTTCATGCAGGATGTTGGACACTTTT
TCTTTCAAGAAGCTCCAAATATATAAATTTTTGCAATATAGGAATTGAAATATCGTACTTCCGATTCAGA
ATATCTCAACTCTACTACATCTATATATGACTGTACTCGCGTTCTTGGTAAACATCAATTAGTAGGTGTT
TTTGCGAGCATATGTTGAGCTCAGAAAATATGAGCACAATCTTCGAAACCATTGTTTTTTTGTGCAAAAG
TCACCATCGGGTTTATAGTATGGACTCTTGAACGAACCATTCTGATCTGTATTTCTCTCATATTTACTCC
ATTTATTTTTTGCTGCTCTTTGCTTTACTTCAACACGATGCTTTTCCTAAGTAATTTTTTATTTTATTCA
CAATGCTCCATAACTCTTCAGGCCTTAAACGACCATCCATGGCCCCTAAGAAACCATTATTATCATGACA
TTAACCTATAAAAATAGGCGTATCACGAGGCCCTTTCGTC
