>Addgene plasmid #41897 | pAG306-GPD-VPH2 chr I | addgene partial sequence | sequence record 59298 | GPDpro-F 5'-CGGTAGGTATTGATTGTAATTCTG-3'
CTTTTATAGTTAGTCTTTTTTTTAGTTTTAAAACACCAGAACTTAGTTTCGACGGATTCTAGAACTAGTG
GATCCCCCATCACAAGTTTGTACAAAAAAGCAGGCTCCACCATGTTCGAAATTAAACTGAATGATAGAAT
AACTGAATTTCTGCGAAAGTTCAAGAATAGCGCGAAATCAAACGAAGGAATTGATGAGGACATTGATTTG
TTCCTGAAGCGACACGCAATACCTATGCAGTCACTTCTTTTTTATGTGAAAGAGTATAGAAAAGACAGTG
ATCTCCAATGCTCTATCAAAGAACTTTTGAAACCTTTGGAGTTCGAATTCAAGCCCAAGGCCGTCAGAGG
TTTACACTATTCAGAGGATTTCAAGAAAAAATTAGAGTTTTTGAAATATCAGGAACAAGAACTTGAATAT
CAAAGTATGGTCAAGAGAAGCAAGTCTGTCTTTTCACTTCAAGAAGACGATGAACTCACGCCTTCACAAA
TTAATAAACAGATTAAGGAACAAGTTACCACTGTTTTCAACGTTCTTGTAAGTGTCATATCGGTTGTTGT
GGCCATTTGGTACTGGACCGGATCTTCAACAAACTTTCCGGTCCATGTTCGTCTTTTGTTGTGCTTGTTC
TTTGGAATATTGGTCTTAGTAGCAGATGTGGTTGTGTATAACAGCTATCTGAAAAAACTCGAAGAAGCAA
AAGTAAAAGAAAAAACAAAGGTTGAGAAAAAGAAAGTTCTAAGCAAGATTACACTGTAGGACCCAGCTTT
CTTGTACAAAGTGGTGATGGGCTGCAGGAATTCGATATCAAGCTTATCGATACCGTCGACCTCGAGTCAT
GTAATTAGTTATGTCACGCTTACATTCACGCCCTCCCCC
